>Addgene plasmid #211032 | pBiT3.1-C_CDC40:1-579 | addgene full sequence | sequence record 423368 | Addgene NGS Result
AAGACGCGTTAATTAAGACGTCGGCAGTGAAAAAAATGCTTTATTTGTGAAATTTGTGATGCTATTGCTT
TATTTGTAACCATTATAAGCTGCAATAAACAAGTTAACAACAACAATTGCATTCATTTTATGTTTCAGGT
TCAGGGGGAGGTGTGGGAGGTTTTTTAAAGCAAGTAAAACCTCTACAAATGTGGTATGGCTGATTATGAT
CCGCGGCCGCAATACGTCGACGTTATCAGCTGACTTCGTACGAGAGCCTAGGATTATGGCGCGCCACTAG
TTATTAATAGTAATCAATTACGGGGTCATTAGTTCATAGCCCATATATGGAGTTCCGCGTTACATAACTT
ACGGTAAATGGCCCGCCTGGCTGACCGCCCAACGACCCCCGCCCATTGACGTCAATAATGACGTATGTTC
CCATAGTAACGCCAATAGGGACTTTCCATTGACGTCAATGGGTGGAGTATTTACGGTAAACTGCCCACTT
GGCAGTACATCAAGTGTATCATATGCCAAGTCCGCCCCCTATTGACGTCAATGACGGTAAATGGCCCGCC
TGGCATTATGCCCAGTACATGACCTTACGGGACTTTCCTACTTGGCAGTACATCTACGTATTAGTCATCG
CTATTACCATGGTGATGCGGTTTTGGCAGTACACCAATGGGCGTGGATAGCGGTTTGACTCACGGGGATT
TCCAAGTCTCCACCCCATTGACGTCAATGGGAGTTTGTTTTGGCACCAAAATCAACGGGACTTTCCAAAA
TGTCGTAATAACCCCGCCCCGTTGACGCAAATGGGCGGTAGGCGTGTACGGTGGGAGGTCTATATAAGCA
GAGCTGGTTTAGTGAACCGTCAGATCACTAGAATCTTTATTGCGGTAGTTTATCACAGTTAAATTGCTAA
CGCAGTCAGTGCTTCTGACACAACAGTCTCGAACTTAAGCTGCAGAAGTTGGTCGTGAGGCACTGGGCAG
GTAAGTATCAAGGTTACAAGACAGGTTTAAGGAGACCAATAGAAACTGGGCTTGTCGAGACAGAGAAGAC
TCTTGCGTTTCTGATAGGCACCTATTGGTCTTACTGACATCCACTTTGCCTTTCTCTCCACAGGTGTCCA
CTCCCAGTTCAATTACAGCTCTTAAGGCTAGAGTATTAATACGACTCACTATAGGGGCGATCGCAACAAG
CTTCGGGAAGATCTGGAGCTAGCGGCGGGGGATCCGGTGGGAATTCGACACCATGTCGGCTGCGATTGCA
GCTCTGGCCGCTTCCTATGGTTCGGGTTCAGGGTCCGAATCGGACTCGGACAGTGAGAGCAGTCGGTGTC
CGCTGCCAGCCGCCGACTCCCTCATGCACTTGACTAAATCGCCTTCATCAAAGCCGTCTCTAGCAGTGGC
AGTGGACTCGGCTCCGGAGGTGGCAGTTAAGGAAGATTTGGAGACTGGAGTTCACCTTGACCCTGCCGTC
AAAGAAGTTCAGTATAATCCTACCTATGAGACCATGTTTGCTCCTGAGTTTGGACCAGAAAATCCCTTTA
GGACACAGCAAATGGCTGCCCCTAGAAATATGCTTTCTGGATATGCCGAACCAGCTCATATCAATGATTT
CATGTTTGAGCAGCAAAGGAGAACTTTTGCAACATATGGTTATGCATTAGACCCTTCATTAGATAATCAT
CAAGTGTCTGCTAAATATATTGGTTCTGTAGAAGAAGCTGAAAAAAATCAAGGTTTAACTGTATTTGAAA
CTGGTCAGAAGAAAACAGAAAAGAGGAAAAAGTTTAAAGAAAATGATGCATCCAATATTGATGGTTTTTT
GGGACCATGGGCAAAATATGTGGATGAAAAAGATGTAGCCAAACCTTCAGAAGAAGAGCAAAAAGAATTG
GATGAAATCACAGCAAAGAGGCAGAAAAAAGGAAAACAGGAAGAAGAGAAACCTGGGGAGGAGAAGACAA
TCTTACATGTTAAAGAAATGTATGACTATCAAGGCAGGTCCTATCTTCACATACCTCAGGATGTTGGTGT
TAATCTACGGTCAACTATGCCACCTGAGAAGTGTTATCTTCCCAAAAAACAAATTCATGTGTGGTCTGGA
CACACAAAGGGCGTCAGTGCAGTCAGATTGTTTCCTCTCTCTGGCCATTTATTGCTGTCTTGTTCCATGG
ACTGTAAAATTAAGCTATGGGAGGTTTATGGAGAACGGCGCTGTCTGAGAACATTTATTGGTCACAGTAA
GGCTGTTAGGGATATCTGCTTCAATACTGCAGGAACACAGTTCCTCAGTGCAGCCTATGACAGGTATCTT
AAGCTCTGGGACACTGAGACAGGACAGTGTATATCAAGATTTACAAACCGAAAAGTACCTTATTGTGTCA
AATTCAATCCTGATGAAGATAAGCAAAATCTCTTTGTGGCTGGGATGTCTGATAAGAAGATTGTGCAATG
GGACATTCGAAGTGGAGAAATTGTGCAGGAATATGATCGGCATTTGGGAGCTGTCAACACCATTGTTTTT
GTGGATGAGAATAGGAGATTTGTGAGCACATCTGATGATAAAAGCCTAAGAGTTTGGGAATGGGATATCC
CTGTGGATTTCAAGTACATAGCAGAACCCAGTATGCACTCAATGCCTGCAGTGACTTTGTCTCCAAATGG
AAAATGGCTAGCATGCCAATCAATGGACAACCAAATCTTAATTTTTGGAGCACAGAACAGATTTAGATTA
AATAAGAAAAAAATTTTTAAGGGCCATATGGTAGCAGGCTATGCTTGTCAGGTGGACTTTTCACCAGACA
TGAGTTATGTGATTTCAGGAGATGGAAATGGAAAATTAAACATTTGGGACTGGAAGACCACAAAACTCTA
CAGTCGATTTAAAGCTCATGATAAAGTGTGTATAGGTGCAGTGTGGCATCCTCATGAAACTTCTAAGGTC
ATAACATGTGGTTGGGATGGTCTCATTAAATTGTGGGATGGCTCGAGCGGTGGGAGCTCCGGTGTGAGCG
GCTGGCGGCTGTTCAAGAAGATTAGCTAAGTTTAAACGGCCGCGACTCTAGACTGCAGGCATGCAAGCTG
ATTTGGCTGCTGCCACCGCTGAGCAAGGCCGCTTCGAGCAGACATGATAAGATACATTGATGAGTTTGGA
CAAACCACAACTAGAATGCAGTGAAAAAAATGCTTTATTTGTGAAATTTGTGATGCTATTGCTTTATTTG
TAACCATTATAAGCTGCAATAAACAAGTTAACAACAACAATTGCATTCATTTTATGTTTCAGGTTCAGGG
GGAGATGTGGGAGGTTTTTTTAAGCAAGTAAAACCTCTACAAATGTGGTAAAATCTTAATTAAGACTTCT
AATATAACTTCGTATAGCATACATTATACGAAGTTATGGTTCCACTGTTGACAATTAATCATCGGCATAG
TATATCGGCATAGTATAATACGACAAGGTGAGGAACTAAACCCAGGAGGCAGATCATGATTGAACAAGAT
GGATTGCACGCAGGTTCTCCGGCCGCTTGGGTGGAGAGGCTATTCGGCTATGACTGGGCACAACAGACAA
TCGGCTGCTCTGATGCCGCCGTGTTCCGGCTGTCAGCGCAGGGGCGCCCGGTTCTTTTTGTCAAGACCGA
CCTGTCCGGTGCCCTGAATGAACTGCAGGACGAGGCAGCGCGGCTATCGTGGCTGGCCACGACGGGCGTT
CCTTGCGCAGCTGTGCTCGACGTTGTCACTGAAGCGGGAAGGGACTGGCTGCTATTGGGCGAAGTGCCGG
GGCAGGATCTCCTGTCATCTCACCTTGCTCCTGCCGAGAAAGTATCCATCATGGCTGATGCAATGCGGCG
GCTGCATACGCTTGATCCGGCTACCTGCCCATTCGACCACCAAGCGAAACATCGCATCGAGCGAGCACGT
ACTCGGATGGAAGCCGGTCTTGTCGATCAGGATGATCTGGACGAAGAGCATCAGGGGCTCGCGCCAGCCG
AACTGTTCGCCAGGCTCAAGGCGCGCATGCCCGACGGCGAGGATCTCGTCGTGACCCATGGCGATGCCTG
CTTGCCGAATATCATGGTGGAAAATGGCCGCTTTTCTGGATTCATCGACTGTGGCCGGCTGGGTGTGGCG
GACCGCTATCAGGACATAGCGTTGGCTACCCGTGATATTGCTGAAGAGCTTGGCGGCGAATGGGCTGACC
GCTTCCTCGTGCTTTACGGTATCGCCGCTCCCGATTCGCAGCGCATCGCCTTCTATCGCCTTCTTGACGA
GTTCTTCTGATTCGAAATGACCGACCAAGCGACGCCCAACCGGTATCAGCTCACTCAAAGGCGGTAATAC
GGTTATCCACAGAATCAGGGGATAACGCAGGAAAGAACATGTGAGCAAAAGGCCAGCAAAAGGCCAGGAA
CCGTAAAAAGGCCGCGTTGCTGGCGTTTTTCCATAGGCTCCGCCCCCCTGACGAGCATCACAAAAATCGA
CGCTCAAGTCAGAGGTGGCGAAACCCGACAGGACTATAAAGATACCAGGCGTTTCCCCCTGGAAGCTCCC
TCGTGCGCTCTCCTGTTCCGACCCTGCCGCTTACCGGATACCTGTCCGCCTTTCTCCCTTCGGGAAGCGT
GGCGCTTTCTCATAGCTCACGCTGTAGGTATCTCAGTTCGGTGTAGGTCGTTCGCTCCAAGCTGGGCTGT
GTGCACGAACCCCCCGTTCAGCCCGACCGCTGCGCCTTATCCGGTAACTATCGTCTTGAGTCCAACCCGG
TAAGACACGACTTATCGCCACTGGCAGCAGCCACTGGTAACAGGATTAGCAGAGCGAGGTATGTAGGCGG
TGCTACAGAGTTCTTGAAGTGGTGGCCTAACTACGGCTACACTAGAAGGACAGTATTTGGTATCTGCGCT
CTGCTGAAGCCAGTTACCTTCGGAAAAAGAGTTGGTAGCTCTTGATCCGGCAAACAAACCACCGCTGGTA
GCGGTGGTTTTTTTGTTTGCAAGCAGCAGATTACGCGCAGAAAAAAAGGATTTCAAGAAGATCCTTTGAT
CTTTTCTACGGGGTCTGACGCTCAGTGGAACGAAAACTCACGTTAAGGGATTTTGGTCATGAGATTATCA
AAAAGGATCTTCACCTAGATCCTTTTATAGTCCGGAATCGTCACACAAAAAACCAACACACAGATGTAAT
GAAAATAAAGATATTTTATTGCGGCCATCGTGATGGCTAGAGTTTAGCCCTCCCACACATAACCAGAGGG
CAGCAATTCACGAATCCCAACTGCCGTCGGCTGTCCATCACTGTCCTTCACTATGGCTTTGATCCCAGGA
TGCAGATCGAGAAGCACCTGTCGGCACCGTCCGCAGGGGCTCAAGATGCCCCTGTTCTCATTTCCGATCG
CGACGATACAAGTCAGGTTGCCAGCTGCCGCAGCAGCAGCAGTGCCCAGCACCACGAGTTCTGCACAAGG
TCCCCCAGTAAAATGATATACATTGACACCAGTGAAGATGCGGCCGTCGCTAGAGAGAGCTGCGCTGGCG
ACGCTGTAGTCTTCAGAGATGGGGATGCTGTTGATTGTAGCCGTTGCTCTTTCAATGAGGGTGGATTCTT
CTTGAGACAAAGGCTTGGCCATGGTGGCGCTAGTGTCAGAAGAATCGAGCTTTTTGCAAAAGCCTAGGCC
TCCAAAAAAGCCTCCTCACTACTTCTGGAATAGCTCAGAGGCCGAGGCGGCCTCGGCCTCTGCATAAATA
AAAAAAATTAGTCAGCCATGGGGCGGAGAATGGGCGGAACTGGGCGGAGTTAGGGGCGGGATGGGCGGAG
TTAGGGGCGGGACTATGGTTGCTGACTAATTGAGATGCATGCTTTGCATACTTCTGCCTGCTGGGGAGCC
TGGGGACTTTCCACACCTGGTTGCTGACTAATTGAGATGCATGCTTTGCATACTTCTGCCTGCTGGGGAG
CCTGGGGACTTTCCACACCCTAACTGACACACATTCCACAGCTGGTTCTTTCCGCCTCAGAAGGTACCTA
ACCAAGTTCCTCTTTCAGAGGTTATTTCAGGCCATGGTGCTGCGC
Features (pLannotate 1.2.2; 17 found; start..end, strand, type, name):
     24..105     -  polyA_signal   SV40 poly(A) signal: SV40 polyadenylation signal
    128..211     -  CDS            large T antigen (fragment): large T antigen from SV40 (simian virus 40)
    276..641     +  enhancer       CMV enhancer: human cytomegalovirus immediate early enhancer
    643..842     +  promoter       CMV promoter: human cytomegalovirus (CMV) immediate early promoter
    981..1113    +  intron         chimeric intron: chimera between introns from human β-globin and immunoglobulin heavy chain genes
   1157..1175    +  promoter       T7 promoter: promoter for bacteriophage T7 RNA polymerase
   1243..2979    +  CDS            CDC40: PRP17_HUMAN - Also known as EHB3, PRP17, PRPF17. Experimental evidence at protein level: Swiss-Prot protein existence level 1. Required for pre-mRNA splicing as component of the activated spliceosome. From Homo sapiens (Human).
   3075..3102    +  CDS            SET1 (fragment): solubility-enhancement tag derived from T7 phage gene 10B
   3128..3249    -  polyA_signal   SV40 poly(A) signal: SV40 polyadenylation signal
   3272..3340    -  CDS            large T antigen (fragment): large T antigen from SV40 (simian virus 40)
   3364..3397    +  protein_bind   loxP: Cre-mediated recombination occurs in the 8-bp core sequence (GCATACAT). Cre recombinase
   3407..3454    +  promoter       EM7 promoter: synthetic bacterial promoter&nbsp
   3486..4277    +  CDS            neo: KKA2_KLEPN - Also known as kan, nptII. Experimental evidence at protein level: Swiss-Prot protein existence level 1. Resistance to kanamycin, neomycin, paromomycin, ribostamycin, butirosin and gentamicin B. From Klebsiella pneumoniae.
   4438..5026    -  rep_origin     ori: high-copy-number ColE1/pMB1/pBR322/pUC origin of replication
   5152..5200    -  polyA_signal   poly(A) signal: synthetic polyadenylation signal
   5224..5622    -  CDS            BSD: blasticidin S deaminase; Aspergillus terreus BSD; confers resistance to blasticidin
   5653..6010    -  promoter       SV40 promoter: SV40 enhancer and early promoter
