[The description below was written by a language model from this plasmid's Addgene catalogue record and pLannotate feature annotations shown in this document.]
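Description:
pBiT3.1-C_CDC40:1-579 is a mammalian expression plasmid built on Promega's pBiT3.1-C backbone, encoding full-length wild-type human CDC40 (residues M1–D579, a 1,737 bp open reading frame) with a C-terminal HiBiT tag. CDC40, also known as PRP17, is a WD40 repeat-containing component of the activated spliceosome required for pre-mRNA splicing. The coding sequence derives from a Mammalian Gene Collection clone and was inserted by ligation-independent cloning between EcoRI and XhoI sites, both of which are retained. Transcription is driven by the CMV immediate-early enhancer and promoter, followed by a chimeric β-globin/immunoglobulin intron that promotes efficient mRNA processing. A T7 promoter sits just upstream of the insert, where it serves as a sequencing primer site, and an SV40 polyadenylation signal terminates the transcript. The short HiBiT peptide is joined to the insert through a flexible Gly/Ser linker. It complements the LgBiT fragment to reconstitute NanoLuc luciferase, so the tagged protein can be measured by luminescence.

The plasmid replicates at high copy in E. coli from a ColE1/pUC-type origin and is selected with kanamycin through a neo (nptII) gene under the bacterial EM7 promoter. The catalogue lists neomycin/G418 as the mammalian selectable marker. However, the annotated 6,065 nt sequence shows only the EM7 promoter ahead of neo, alongside a separate SV40 promoter–blasticidin S deaminase–synthetic poly(A) cassette, which suggests that blasticidin selection may be available in mammalian cells. A loxP site lies upstream of the EM7–neo unit. The short "SET1" fragment annotated after the insert is probably an incidental match. The associated work evaluates the ligandability of WD40 repeat proteins, which fits use of the plasmid for luminescence-based detection of CDC40 in cells, although the record does not name a specific assay.
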