Addgene plasmid #211032: pBiT3.1-C_CDC40:1-579
Purpose: Mammalian expression of full-length human CDC40. C-terminal HiBiT tag.
Depositing lab: Cheryl Arrowsmith. Depositing organization: University of Toronto. Publication: A Target Class Ligandability Evaluation of WD40 Repeat-Containing Proteins. Ackloo S, Li F, Szewczyk M, Seitova A, Loppnau P, Zeng H, Xu J, Ahmad S, Arnautova YA, Baghaie AJ, Beldar S, Bolotokova A, Centrella PA, Chau I, Clark MA, Cuozzo JW, Dehghani-Tafti S, Disch JS, Dong A, Dumas A, Feng JA, Ghiabi P, Gibson E, Gilmer J, Goldman B, Green SR, Guie MA, Guilinger JP, Harms N, Herasymenko O, Houliston S, Hutchinson A, Kearnes S, Keefe AD, Kimani SW, Kramer T, Kutera M, Kwak HA, Lento C, Li Y, Liu J, Loup J, Machado RAC, Mulhern CJ, Perveen S, Righetto GL, Riley P, Shrestha S, Sigel EA, Silva M, Sintchak MD, Slakman BL, Taylor RD, Thompson J, Torng W, Underkoffler C, von Rechenberg M, Walsh RT, Watson I, Wilson DJ, Wolf E, Yadav M, Yazdi AK, Zhang J, Zhang Y, Santhakumar V, Edwards AM, Barsyte-Lovejoy D, Schapira M, Brown PJ, Halabelian L, Arrowsmith CH. J Med Chem. 2025 Jan 23;68(2):1092-1112. doi: 10.1021/acs.jmedchem.4c02010. Epub 2024 Nov 4. PubMed 39495097.
Backbone
  Vector backbone: pBiT3.1-C
  Backbone manufacturer: Promega
  Vector type: Mammalian Expression
  Selectable markers: Neomycin (select with G418)
Growth in bacteria
  Bacterial resistance: Kanamycin, 50 μg/mL
  Growth temperature: 37°C
  Growth strain: DH5alpha
  Copy number: High Copy
Gene/Insert
  Gene/Insert name: CDC40:M1-D579
  Species: H. sapiens (human)
  Insert size (bp): 1737
  Mutation: wild type
  Entrez Gene: CDC40 (a.k.a. EHB3, PRP17, PRPF17, FLJ10564, MGC102802)
  Promoter: CMV
  Tag / fusion protein: GSSGGSSGVSGWRLFKKIS (C terminal on insert)
  Cloning method: Ligation Independent Cloning
  Sequencing primers: 5′ T7; 3′ TTGCTCAGCGGTGGCAGCAG
Resource information
  A portion of this plasmid was derived from a plasmid made by: Mammalian Gene Collection (BC117145)
Terms and licenses: Academic/Nonprofit Terms; Industry Terms: Not Available to Industry
Depositor comments: 5' Cloning Site: EcoR1 (not destroyed), 3' Cloning Site: Xho1 (not destroyed).
How to cite: pBiT3.1-C_CDC40:1-579 was a gift from Cheryl Arrowsmith (Addgene plasmid # 211032 ; http://n2t.net/addgene:211032 ; RRID:Addgene_211032)
