>Addgene plasmid #211032 | pBiT3.1-C_CDC40:1-579 | depositor partial sequence | sequence record 411544 | Insert sequence
ATGTCGGCTGCGATTGCAGCTCTGGCCGCTTCCTATGGTTCGGGTTCAGGGTCCGAATCGGACTCGGACA
GTGAGAGCAGTCGGTGTCCGCTGCCAGCCGCCGACTCCCTCATGCACTTGACTAAATCGCCTTCATCAAA
GCCGTCTCTAGCAGTGGCAGTGGACTCGGCTCCGGAGGTGGCAGTTAAGGAAGATTTGGAGACTGGAGTT
CACCTTGACCCTGCCGTCAAAGAAGTTCAGTATAATCCTACCTATGAGACCATGTTTGCTCCTGAGTTTG
GACCAGAAAATCCCTTTAGGACACAGCAAATGGCTGCCCCTAGAAATATGCTTTCTGGATATGCCGAACC
AGCTCATATCAATGATTTCATGTTTGAGCAGCAAAGGAGAACTTTTGCAACATATGGTTATGCATTAGAC
CCTTCATTAGATAATCATCAAGTGTCTGCTAAATATATTGGTTCTGTAGAAGAAGCTGAAAAAAATCAAG
GTTTAACTGTATTTGAAACTGGTCAGAAGAAAACAGAAAAGAGGAAAAAGTTTAAAGAAAATGATGCATC
CAATATTGATGGTTTTTTGGGACCATGGGCAAAATATGTGGATGAAAAAGATGTAGCCAAACCTTCAGAA
GAAGAGCAAAAAGAATTGGATGAAATCACAGCAAAGAGGCAGAAAAAAGGAAAACAGGAAGAAGAGAAAC
CTGGGGAGGAGAAGACAATCTTACATGTTAAAGAAATGTATGACTATCAAGGCAGGTCCTATCTTCACAT
ACCTCAGGATGTTGGTGTTAATCTACGGTCAACTATGCCACCTGAGAAGTGTTATCTTCCCAAAAAACAA
ATTCATGTGTGGTCTGGACACACAAAGGGCGTCAGTGCAGTCAGATTGTTTCCTCTCTCTGGCCATTTAT
TGCTGTCTTGTTCCATGGACTGTAAAATTAAGCTATGGGAGGTTTATGGAGAACGGCGCTGTCTGAGAAC
ATTTATTGGTCACAGTAAGGCTGTTAGGGATATCTGCTTCAATACTGCAGGAACACAGTTCCTCAGTGCA
GCCTATGACAGGTATCTTAAGCTCTGGGACACTGAGACAGGACAGTGTATATCAAGATTTACAAACCGAA
AAGTACCTTATTGTGTCAAATTCAATCCTGATGAAGATAAGCAAAATCTCTTTGTGGCTGGGATGTCTGA
TAAGAAGATTGTGCAATGGGACATTCGAAGTGGAGAAATTGTGCAGGAATATGATCGGCATTTGGGAGCT
GTCAACACCATTGTTTTTGTGGATGAGAATAGGAGATTTGTGAGCACATCTGATGATAAAAGCCTAAGAG
TTTGGGAATGGGATATCCCTGTGGATTTCAAGTACATAGCAGAACCCAGTATGCACTCAATGCCTGCAGT
GACTTTGTCTCCAAATGGAAAATGGCTAGCATGCCAATCAATGGACAACCAAATCTTAATTTTTGGAGCA
CAGAACAGATTTAGATTAAATAAGAAAAAAATTTTTAAGGGCCATATGGTAGCAGGCTATGCTTGTCAGG
TGGACTTTTCACCAGACATGAGTTATGTGATTTCAGGAGATGGAAATGGAAAATTAAACATTTGGGACTG
GAAGACCACAAAACTCTACAGTCGATTTAAAGCTCATGATAAAGTGTGTATAGGTGCAGTGTGGCATCCT
CATGAAACTTCTAAGGTCATAACATGTGGTTGGGATGGTCTCATTAAATTGTGGGAT
